Addgene plasmid #243772: mGreenLantern-A OR S-SpyTag
Purpose: Expresses multifunctional construct enabling the OR-gated release of mGreenLantern from materials in response to sortase eSrtA(2A9) OR sortase eSrtA(4S9) treatment. Contains a SpyTag for material tethering.
Depositing lab: Cole DeForest. Depositing organization: University of Washington. Publication: Boolean logic-gated protein presentation through autonomously compiled molecular topology. Gharios R, Ross ML, Li A, Kottantharayil SP, Hoye J, DeForest CA. Nat Chem Biol. 2025 Oct 9. doi: 10.1038/s41589-025-02037-5. PubMed 41068299.
Backbone
  Vector backbone: pET 29b (+)
  Vector type: Bacterial Expression
Growth in bacteria
  Bacterial resistance: Kanamycin, 50 μg/mL
  Growth temperature: 37°C
  Growth strain: DH5alpha
  Copy number: High Copy
Gene/Insert
  Gene/Insert name: mGreenLantern
  Species: Synthetic
  Tag / fusion protein: 6x His tag (C terminal on insert)
  Cloning method: Restriction Enzyme; 5′ cloning site Unknown (unknown if destroyed)
Terms and licenses: Academic/Nonprofit Terms; Industry Terms: Not Available to Industry
Depositor comments: MGSS-mGreenLantern-GGS(x3)-2A9c-GGS(x3)-4S9c-GGS(x3)-SpyTag003-GGS(x3)-6xHis
How to cite: mGreenLantern-A OR S-SpyTag was a gift from Cole DeForest (Addgene plasmid # 243772 ; http://n2t.net/addgene:243772 ; RRID:Addgene_243772)
