[The description below was written by a language model from this plasmid's Addgene catalogue record and pLannotate feature annotations shown in this document.]
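Description:
mGreenLantern-A OR S-SpyTag is a bacterial expression plasmid of about 6.2 kb built on the pET-29b(+) backbone. It is maintained in E. coli under kanamycin selection (aminoglycoside phosphotransferase KanR) and replicates from a ColE1/pBR322-type origin. The catalogue lists it as high copy, although the annotation also shows the rop gene and bom region typical of pET vectors. An f1 origin is present as well. Expression follows the standard pET arrangement: a T7 promoter followed by a lac operator and the T7 gene 10 ribosome binding site, a T7 terminator downstream, and a plasmid-borne lacI gene. Transcription therefore depends on T7 RNA polymerase supplied by the host and is inducible with IPTG.

The synthetic open reading frame encodes a single multifunctional fusion. According to the depositor's description, it begins with a short MGSS leader and the green fluorescent protein mGreenLantern. Next come two sortase recognition segments in series, one for eSrtA(2A9) and one for eSrtA(4S9), then SpyTag003 and a C-terminal 6xHis tag, with triple GGS linkers separating the modules. The automated annotation labels the fluorescent protein as the related Aequorea-derived mClover1.5 and detects the His tag, but it does not annotate the sortase sites or SpyTag. The small TcR, SET1 and "9xHis" fragment calls appear to be backbone or partial-match artefacts.

SpyTag allows covalent tethering of the purified protein to a material, presumably one bearing the SpyCatcher partner. Because both cleavage sites lie in the single linear linker between cargo and anchor, treatment with either sortase releases mGreenLantern. This gives OR-gated Boolean release, and the construct is used to study logic-controlled protein presentation from biomaterials.
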