Features (pLannotate 1.2.2; 19 found; start..end, strand, type, name):
     12..467     +  rep_origin     f1 ori (sequence partly withheld): f1 bacteriophage origin of replication; arrow indicates direction of (+) strand synthesis
    494..551     +  promoter       AmpR promoter (fragment): bla
    560..1375    -  CDS            KanR: aminoglycoside phosphotransferase; aph(3')-Ia; confers resistance to kanamycin in bacteria or G418 (Geneticin®) in eukaryotes
   1497..2085    +  rep_origin     ori: high-copy-number ColE1/pMB1/pBR322/pUC origin of replication
   2271..2413    -  misc_feature   bom: basis of mobility region from pBR322
   2515..2706    -  CDS            rop: Rop protein, which maintains plasmids at low copy number; rop
   2723..3103    +  CDS            YPB1_ECOLX: Protein predicted: Swiss-Prot protein existence level 4. From Escherichia coli.
   3175..3466    -  CDS            TcR (fragment): tetracycline efflux protein; tet; confers resistance to tetracycline
   3481..3502    -  protein_bind   CAP binding site: CAP binding activates transcription in the presence of cAMP. E. coli catabolite activator protein
   3515..4597    -  CDS            lacI: lac repressor; lacI; The lac repressor binds to the lac operator to inhibit transcription in E. coli. This inhibition can be relieved by adding lactose or isopropyl-β-D-thiogalactopyranoside (IPTG).
   4598..4675    -  promoter       lacI promoter: lacI
   4683..4962    -  CDS            TcR (fragment): tetracycline efflux protein; tet; confers resistance to tetracycline
   4988..5006    +  promoter       T7 promoter: promoter for bacteriophage T7 RNA polymerase
   5007..5031    +  protein_bind   lac operator: The lac repressor binds to the lac operator to inhibit transcription in E. coli. This inhibition can be relieved by adding lactose or isopropyl-β-D-thiogalactopyranoside (IPTG). lac repressor encoded by lacI
   5046..5068    +  RBS            RBS: efficient ribosome binding site from bacteriophage T7 gene 10 (Olins and Rangwala, 1989)
   5088..5804    +  CDS            mClover1.5: mClover1.5 is a fluorescent protein published in 2016, derived from Aequorea victoria. It is reported to be a monomer.
   6018..6035    +  CDS            9xHis (fragment): 9xHis affinity tag
   6045..6094    +  CDS            SET1 (fragment): solubility-enhancement tag derived from T7 phage gene 10B
   6102..6149    +  terminator     T7 terminator: transcription terminator for bacteriophage T7 RNA polymerase
>Addgene plasmid #243772 | mGreenLantern-A OR S-SpyTag | addgene full sequence | sequence record 486146 | Addgene NGS Result
TGGCGAATGGG
[124 nt withheld, positions 12-135]
C
[91 nt withheld, positions 137-227]
A
[49 nt withheld, positions 229-277]
CCTTTGACGTTGGAGTCCACGTTCTTT
[37 nt withheld, positions 305-341]
ACCCTATCTCGGTCTATTCTTTTGATTTATAAGGGATTTTGCCGATTTCGGCCTATTGGTTAAAAAATGA
GCTGATTTAACAAAAATTTAACGCGAATTTTAACAAAATATTAACGTTTACAATTTCAGGTGGCACTTTT
CGGGGAAATGTGCGCGGAACCCCTATTTGTTTATTTTTCTAAATACATTCAAATATGTATCCGCTCATGA
ATTAATTCTTAGAAAAACTCATCGAGCATCAAATGAAACTGCAATTTATTCATATCAGGATTATCAATAC
CATATTTTTGAAAAAGCCGTTTCTGTAATGAAGGAGAAAACTCACCGAGGCAGTTCCATAGGATGGCAAG
ATCCTGGTATCGGTCTGCGATTCCGACTCGTCCAACATCAATACAACCTATTAATTTCCCCTCGTCAAAA
ATAAGGTTATCAAGTGAGAAATCACCATGAGTGACGACTGAATCCGGTGAGAATGGCAAAAGTTTATGCA
TTTCTTTCCAGACTTGTTCAACAGGCCAGCCATTACGCTCGTCATCAAAATCACTCGCATCAACCAAACC
GTTATTCATTCGTGATTGCGCCTGAGCGAGACGAAATACGCGATCGCTGTTAAAAGGACAATTACAAACA
GGAATCGAATGCAACCGGCGCAGGAACACTGCCAGCGCATCAACAATATTTTCACCTGAATCAGGATATT
CTTCTAATACCTGGAATGCTGTTTTCCCGGGGATCGCAGTGGTGAGTAACCATGCATCATCAGGAGTACG
GATAAAATGCTTGATGGTCGGAAGAGGCATAAATTCCGTCAGCCAGTTTAGTCTGACCATCTCATCTGTA
ACATCATTGGCAACGCTACCTTTGCCATGTTTCAGAAACAACTCTGGCGCATCGGGCTTCCCATACAATC
GATAGATTGTCGCACCTGATTGCCCGACATTATCGCGAGCCCATTTATACCCATATAAATCAGCATCCAT
GTTGGAATTTAATCGCGGCCTAGAGCAAGACGTTTCCCGTTGAATATGGCTCATAACACCCCTTGTATTA
CTGTTTATGTAAGCAGACAGTTTTATTGTTCATGACCAAAATCCCTTAACGTGAGTTTTCGTTCCACTGA
GCGTCAGACCCCGTAGAAAAGATCAAAGGATCTTCTTGAGATCCTTTTTTTCTGCGCGTAATCTGCTGCT
TGCAAACAAAAAAACCACCGCTACCAGCGGTGGTTTGTTTGCCGGATCAAGAGCTACCAACTCTTTTTCC
GAAGGTAACTGGCTTCAGCAGAGCGCAGATACCAAATACTGTCCTTCTAGTGTAGCCGTAGTTAGGCCAC
CACTTCAAGAACTCTGTAGCACCGCCTACATACCTCGCTCTGCTAATCCTGTTACCAGTGGCTGCTGCCA
GTGGCGATAAGTCGTGTCTTACCGGGTTGGACTCAAGACGATAGTTACCGGATAAGGCGCAGCGGTCGGG
CTGAACGGGGGGTTCGTGCACACAGCCCAGCTTGGAGCGAACGACCTACACCGAACTGAGATACCTACAG
CGTGAGCTATGAGAAAGCGCCACGCTTCCCGAAGGGAGAAAGGCGGACAGGTATCCGGTAAGCGGCAGGG
TCGGAACAGGAGAGCGCACGAGGGAGCTTCCAGGGGGAAACGCCTGGTATCTTTATAGTCCTGTCGGGTT
TCGCCACCTCTGACTTGAGCGTCGATTTTTGTGATGCTCGTCAGGGGGGCGGAGCCTATGGAAAAACGCC
AGCAACGCGGCCTTTTTACGGTTCCTGGCCTTTTGCTGGCCTTTTGCTCACATGTTCTTTCCTGCGTTAT
CCCCTGATTCTGTGGATAACCGTATTACCGCCTTTGAGTGAGCTGATACCGCTCGCCGCAGCCGAACGAC
CGAGCGCAGCGAGTCAGTGAGCGAGGAAGCGGAAGAGCGCCTGATGCGGTATTTTCTCCTTACGCATCTG
TGCGGTATTTCACACCGCATATATGGTGCACTCTCAGTACAATCTGCTCTGATGCCGCATAGTTAAGCCA
GTATACACTCCGCTATCGCTACGTGACTGGGTCATGGCTGCGCCCCGACACCCGCCAACACCCGCTGACG
CGCCCTGACGGGCTTGTCTGCTCCCGGCATCCGCTTACAGACAAGCTGTGACCGTCTCCGGGAGCTGCAT
GTGTCAGAGGTTTTCACCGTCATCACCGAAACGCGCGAGGCAGCTGCGGTAAAGCTCATCAGCGTGGTCG
TGAAGCGATTCACAGATGTCTGCCTGTTCATCCGCGTCCAGCTCGTTGAGTTTCTCCAGAAGCGTTAATG
TCTGGCTTCTGATAAAGCGGGCCATGTTAAGGGCGGTTTTTTCCTGTTTGGTCACTGATGCCTCCGTGTA
AGGGGGATTTCTGTTCATGGGGGTAATGATACCGATGAAACGAGAGAGGATGCTCACGATACGGGTTACT
GATGATGAACATGCCCGGTTACTGGAACGTTGTGAGGGTAAACAACTGGCGGTATGGATGCGGCGGGACC
AGAGAAAAATCACTCAGGGTCAATGCCAGCGCTTCGTTAATACAGATGTAGGTGTTCCACAGGGTAGCCA
GCAGCATCCTGCGATGCAGATCCGGAACATAATGGTGCAGGGCGCTGACTTCCGCGTTTCCAGACTTTAC
GAAACACGGAAACCGAAGACCATTCATGTTGTTGCTCAGGTCGCAGACGTTTTGCAGCAGCAGTCGCTTC
ACGTTCGCTCGCGTATCGGTGATTCATTCTGCTAACCAGTAAGGCAACCCCGCCAGCCTAGCCGGGTCCT
CAACGACAGGAGCACGATCATGCGCACCCGTGGGGCCGCCATGCCGGCGATAATGGCCTGCTTCTCGCCG
AAACGTTTGGTGGCGGGACCAGTGACGAAGGCTTGAGCGAGGGCGTGCAAGATTCCGAATACCGCAAGCG
ACAGGCCGATCATCGTCGCGCTCCAGCGAAAGCGGTCCTCGCCGAAAATGACCCAGAGCGCTGCCGGCAC
CTGTCCTACGAGTTGCATGATAAAGAAGACAGTCATAAGTGCGGCGACGATAGTCATGCCCCGCGCCCAC
CGGAAGGAGCTGACTGGGTTGAAGGCTCTCAAGGGCATCGGTCGAGATCCCGGTGCCTAATGAGTGAGCT
AACTTACATTAATTGCGTTGCGCTCACTGCCCGCTTTCCAGTCGGGAAACCTGTCGTGCCAGCTGCATTA
ATGAATCGGCCAACGCGCGGGGAGAGGCGGTTTGCGTATTGGGCGCCAGGGTGGTTTTTCTTTTCACCAG
TGAGACGGGCAACAGCTGATTGCCCTTCACCGCCTGGCCCTGAGAGAGTTGCAGCAAGCGGTCCACGCTG
GTTTGCCCCAGCAGGCGAAAATCCTGTTTGATGGTGGTTAACGGCGGGATATAACATGAGCTGTCTTCGG
TATCGTCGTATCCCACTACCGAGATGTCCGCACCAACGCGCAGCCCGGACTCGGTAATGGCGCGCATTGC
GCCCAGCGCCATCTGATCGTTGGCAACCAGCATCGCAGTGGGAACGATGCCCTCATTCAGCATTTGCATG
GTTTGTTGAAAACCGGACATGGCACTCCAGTCGCCTTCCCGTTCCGCTATCGGCTGAATTTGATTGCGAG
TGAGATATTTATGCCAGCCAGCCAGACGCAGACGCGCCGAGACAGAACTTAATGGGCCCGCTAACAGCGC
GATTTGCTGGTGACCCAATGCGACCAGATGCTCCACGCCCAGTCGCGTACCGTCTTCATGGGAGAAAATA
ATACTGTTGATGGGTGTCTGGTCAGAGACATCAAGAAATAACGCCGGAACATTAGTGCAGGCAGCTTCCA
CAGCAATGGCATCCTGGTCATCCAGCGGATAGTTAATGATCAGCCCACTGACGCGTTGCGCGAGAAGATT
GTGCACCGCCGCTTTACAGGCTTCGACGCCGCTTCGTTCTACCATCGACACCACCACGCTGGCACCCAGT
TGATCGGCGCGAGATTTAATCGCCGCGACAATTTGCGACGGCGCGTGCAGGGCCAGACTGGAGGTGGCAA
CGCCAATCAGCAACGACTGTTTGCCCGCCAGTTGTTGTGCCACGCGGTTGGGAATGTAATTCAGCTCCGC
CATCGCCGCTTCCACTTTTTCCCGCGTTTTCGCAGAAACGTGGCTGGCCTGGTTCACCACGCGGGAAACG
GTCTGATAAGAGACACCGGCATACTCTGCGACATCGTATAACGTTACTGGTTTCACATTCACCACCCTGA
ATTGACTCTCTTCCGGGCGCTATCATGCCATACCGCGAAAGGTTTTGCGCCATTCGATGGTGTCCGGGAT
CTCGACGCTCTCCCTTATGCGACTCCTGCATTAGGAAGCAGCCCAGTAGTAGGTTGAGGCCGTTGAGCAC
CGCCGCCGCAAGGAATGGTGCATGCAAGGAGATGGCGCCCAACAGTCCCCCGGCCACGGGGCCTGCCACC
ATACCCACGCCGAAACAAGCGCTCATGAGCCCGAAGTGGCGAGCCCGATCTTCCCCATCGGTGATGTCGG
CGATATAGGCGCCAGCAACCGCACCTGTGGCGCCGGTGATGCCGGCCACGATGCGTCCGGCGTAGAGGAT
CGAGATCGATCTCGATCCCGCGAAATTAATACGACTCACTATAGGGGAATTGTGAGCGGATAACAATTCC
CCTCTAGAAATAATTTTGTTTAACTTTAAGAAGGAGATATACATATGGGGTCAAGTATGGTAAGCAAAGG
AGAAGAGTTGTTTACCGGTGTGGTGCCGATTCTGGTTGAACTGGATGGCGACGTTAACGGTCACAAGTTC
AGCGTGCGTGGTGAGGGTGAGGGCGACGCTACCAATGGTAAATTGACTTTGAAGTTCATCTGTACCACTG
GTAAACTGCCGGTTCCGTGGCCTACGTTGGTTACCACGCTGGGTTATGGTGTAGCCTGCTTCGCCCGTTA
CCCGGATCACATGAAACAACACGACTTCTTCAAAAGCGCAATGCCGGAAGGTTACGTGCAAGAACGTACC
ATTTCTTTTAAGGACGACGGCACCTACAAAACCAGAGCGGAGGTTAAATTTGAAGGCGACACCTTGGTCA
ACCGTATCGTGCTCAAGGGTATTGATTTTAAAGAGGATGGTAATATTCTGGGTCATAAGCTGGAATATAA
CTTTAACAGCCACAAGGTGTATATCACTGCGGACAAACAGAAAAACGGCATCAAAGCAAATTTCAAGACC
CGTCATAACGTGGAGGACGGTGGCGTGCAGCTGGCGGATCACTACCAGCAAAACACCCCGATCGGCGACG
GTCCGGTTCTGCTGCCGGATAACCATTACCTGAGCCATCAGAGCAAACTGAGCAAAGATCCGAATGAAAA
ACGCGACCACATGGTTCTTAAGGAGCGCGTGACCGCGGCGGGTATCACGCATGATATGGATGAACTGTAT
AAGGGTGGTTCCGGCGGCAGCGGCGGAAGCCTGGCTGAAACCGGTGGCGGCAGCGGTGGGTCCGGCGGCT
CGTTACCGGAGTCAGGCGGCGGCTCCGGCGGCAGCGGTGGTTCTCGTGGTGTCCCACATATTGTTATGGT
TGATGCGTATAAGCGCTACAAGGGTGGCTCCGGAGGTAGTGGTGGTTCTCACCATCACCACCACCACTAA
CTCGAGCACCACCACCACCACCACTGAGATCCGGCTGCTAACAAAGCCCGAAAGGAAGCTGAGTTGGCTG
CTGCCACCGCTGAGCAATAACTAGCATAACCCCTTGGGGCCTCTAAACGGGTCTTGAGGGGTTTTTTGCT
GAAAGGAGGAACTATATCCGGAT
